>Addgene plasmid #85659 | pMSCV-SMYD2 F184A | addgene full sequence | sequence record 170488 | Addgene NGS Result
ACGAGGCCCTTTCGTCTCGCGCGTTTCGGTGATGACGGTGAAAACCTCTGACACATGCAGCTCCCGGAGA
CGGTCACAGCTTGTCTGTAAGCGGATGCCGGGAGCAGACAAGCCCGTCAGGGCGCGTCAGCGGGTGTTGG
CGGGTGTCGGGGCTGGCTTAACTATGCGGCATCAGAGCAGATTGTACTGAGAGTGCACCATATGCGGTGT
GAAATACCGCACAGATGCGTAAGGAGAAAATACCGCATCAGGCGCCATTCGCCATTCAGGCTGCGCAACT
GTTGGGAAGGGCGATCGGTGCGGGCCTCTTCGCTATTACGCCAGCTGGCGAAAGGGGGATGTGCTGCAAG
GCGATTAAGTTGGGTAACGCCAGGGTTTTCCCAGTCACGACGTTGTAAAACGACGGCGCAAGGAATGGTG
CATGCAAGGAGATGGCGCCCAACAGTCCCCCGGCCACGGGGCCTGCCACCATACCCACGCCGAAACAAGC
GCTCATGAGCCCGAAGTGGCGAGCCCGATCTTCCCCATCGGTGATGTCGGCGATATAGGCGCCAGCAACC
GCACCTGTGGCGCCGGTGATGCCGGCCACGATGCGTCCGGCGTAGAGGCGATTAGTCCAATTTGTTAAAG
ACAGGATATCAGTGGTCCAGGCTCTAGTTTTGACTCAACAATATCACCAGCTGAAGCCTATAGAGTACGA
GCCATAGATAAAATAAAAGATTTTATTTAGTCTCCAGAAAAAGGGGGGAATGAAAGACCCCACCTGTAGG
TTTGGCAAGCTAGCTTAAGTAACGCCATTTTGCAAGGCATGGAAAATACATAACTGAGAATAGAGAAGTT
CAGATCAAGGTTAGGAACAGAGAGACAGCAGAATATGGGCCAAACAGGATATCTGTGGTAAGCAGTTCCT
GCCCCGGCTCAGGGCCAAGAACAGATGGTCCCCAGATGCGGTCCCGCCCTCAGCAGTTTCTAGAGAACCA
TCAGATGTTTCCAGGGTGCCCCAAGGACCTGAAATGACCCTGTGCCTTATTTGAACTAACCAATCAGTTC
GCTTCTCGCTTCTGTTCGCGCGCTTCTGCTCCCCGAGCTCAATAAAAGAGCCCACAACCCCTCACTCGGC
GCGCCAGTCCTCCGATAGACTGCGTCGCCCGGGTACCCGTATTCCCAATAAAGCCTCTTGCTGTTTGCAT
CCGAATCGTGGACTCGCTGATCCTTGGGAGGGTCTCCTCAGATTGATTGACTGCCCACCTCGGGGGTCTT
TCATTTGGAGGTTCCACCGAGATTTGGAGACCCCTGCCCAGGGACCACCGACCCCCCCGCCGGGAGGTAA
GCTGGCCAGCGGTCGTTTCGTGTCTGTCTCTGTCTTTGTGCGTGTTTGTGCCGGCATCTAATGTTTGCGC
CTGCGTCTGTACTAGTTAGCTAACTAGCTCTGTATCTGGCGGACCCGTGGTGGAACTGACGAGTTCTGAA
CACCCGGCCGCAACCCTGGGAGACGTCCCAGGGACTTTGGGGGCCGTTTTTGTGGCCCGACCTGAGGAAG
GGAGTCGATGTGGAATCCGACCCCGTCAGGATATGTGGTTCTGGTAGGAGACGAGAACCTAAAACAGTTC
CCGCCTCCGTCTGAATTTTTGCTTTCGGTTTGGAACCGAAGCCGCGCGTCTTGTCTGCTGCAGCGCTGCA
GCATCGTTCTGTGTTGTCTCTGTCTGACTGTGTTTCTGTATTTGTCTGAAAATTAGGGCCAGACTGTTAC
CACTCCCTTAAGTTTGACCTTAGGTCACTGGAAAGATGTCGAGCGGATCGCTCACAACCAGTCGGTAGAT
GTCAAGAAGAGACGTTGGGTTACCTTCTGCTCTGCAGAATGGCCAACCTTTAACGTCGGATGGCCGCGAG
ACGGCACCTTTAACCGAGACCTCATCACCCAGGTTAAGATCAAGGTCTTTTCACCTGGCCCGCATGGACA
CCCAGACCAGGTCCCCTACATCGTGACCTGGGAAGCCTTGGCTTTTGACCCCCCTCCCTGGGTCAAGCCC
TTTGTACACCCTAAGCCTCCGCCTCCTCTTCCTCCATCCGCCCCGTCTCTCCCCCTTGAACCTCCTCGTT
CGACCCCGCCTCGATCCTCCCTTTATCCAGCCCTCACTCCTTCTCTAGGCGCCGGAATTAGATCTGCCGC
CATGGATTACAAGGATGACGACGATAAGGATTATGATATTCCAACTACTGCTAGCGAGAATTTGTATTTT
CAGGGTGAGCTCAAAACCGCGGCTCTTGCGCAACACGATGAAGCCGAGCAGAAACTCATCTCTGAAGAGG
ATCTGGGATCCCTCGAGGTTATCACAAGTTTGTACAAAAAAGCAGGCTCTTTAAAGGAACCAATTCAGTC
GACTGGATCCATGAGGGCCGAGGGCCTCGGCGGCCTGGAGCGCTTCTGCAGCCCGGGCAAAGGCCGGGGG
CTGCGGGCTCTGCAGCCCTTCCAGGTGGGGGACTTGCTGTTCTCCTGCCCGGCCTATGCCTACGTGCTCA
CGGTCAACGAGCGGGGCAACCACTGCGAGTACTGCTTCACCAGGAAAGAAGGATTGTCCAAATGTGGAAG
ATGCAAGCAGGCATTTTACTGCAATGTGGAGTGTCAGAAAGAAGATTGGCCCATGCACAAGCTGGAATGT
TCTCCCATGGTTGTTTTTGGGGAAAACTGGAATCCCTCGGAGACTGTAAGACTAACAGCAAGGATTCTGG
CCAAACAGAAAATCCACCCAGAGAGAACACCTTCGGAAAAATTGTTAGCTGTGAAGGAGTTTGAATCACA
TCTGGATAAGTTAGACAATGAGAAGAAGGATTTGATTCAGAGTGACATAGCTGCTCTCCATCACTTTTAC
TCCAAGCATCTCGAATTCCCTGACAATGATAGCCTCGTAGTACTCTTTGCACAGGTTAACTGTAATGGCG
CCACAATTGAAGATGAAGAACTTTCTCATTTGGGATCAGCGATATTTCCTGATGTTGCATTGATGAATCA
TAGCTGTTGCCCCAATGTCATTGTGACCTACAAAGGGACCCTGGCAGAAGTCAGAGCTGTACAGGAAATC
AAGCCGGGAGAGGAGGTTTTTACCAGCTATATTGATCTCCTGTACCCAACGGAAGATAGAAATGACCGGT
TAAGAGATTCTTATTTCTTTACCTGTGAGTGCCAGGAGTGTACCACCAAGGACAAGGATAAGGCCAAGGT
GGAAATCCGGAAGCTCAGCGATCCCCCAAAGGCAGAAGCCATCCGAGACATGGTCAGATATGCACGCAAC
GTCATTGAAGAGTTCCGGAGGGCCAAGCACTATAAATCCCCTAGTGAGCTGCTGGAGATCTGCGAGCTCA
GCCAGGAGAAGATGAGCTCTGTGTTTGAGGACAGTAACGTGTACATGTTGCACATGATGTACCAGGCCAT
GGGTGTCTGCTTGTACATGCAGGACTGGGAAGGAGCCCTGCAATATGGACAGAAAATCATTAAGCCCTAC
AGTAAGCACTATCCTTTGTACTCCCTCAACGTGGCCTCCATGTGGTTGAAGCTAGGGAGACTCTACATGG
GCCTGGAACACAAAGCCGCAGGGGAGAAAGCCCTGAAGAAGGCCATTGCAATCATGGAAGTAGCTCACGG
CAAAGATCATCCATATATTTCTGAGATCAAACAGGAAATTGAAAGCCACTGACTCGAGATATCTAGACCC
AGCTTTCTTGTACAAAGTGGTGATAACGAATTCTACCGGGTAGGGGAGGCGCTTTTCCCAAGGCAGTCTG
GAGCATGCGCTTTAGCAGCCCCGCTGGGCACTTGGCGCTACACAAGTGGCCTCTGGCCTCGCACACATTC
CACATCCACCGGTAGGCGCCAACCGGCTCCGTTCTTTGGTGGCCCCTTCGCGCCACCTTCTACTCCTCCC
CTAGTCAGGAAGTTCCCCCCCGCCCCGCAGCTCGCGTCGTGCAGGACGTGACAAATGGAAGTAGCACGTC
TCACTAGTCTCGTGCAGATGGACAGCACCGCTGAGCAATGGAAGCGGGTAGGCCTTTGGGGCAGCGGCCA
ATAGCAGCTTTGCTCCTTCGCTTTCTGGGCTCAGAGGCTGGGAAGGGGTGGGTCTTCCTCATCTCCGGGC
CTTTCGACCTGCATCCCGCCACCATGAAAAAGCCTGAACTCACCGCGACGTCTGTCGAGAAGTTTCTGAT
CGAAAAGTTCGACAGCGTCTCCGACCTGATGCAGCTCTCGGAGGGCGAAGAATCTCGTGCTTTCAGCTTC
GATGTAGGAGGGCGTGGATATGTCCTGCGGGTAAATAGCTGCGCCGATGGTTTCTACAAAGATCGTTATG
TTTATCGGCACTTTGCATCGGCCGCGCTCCCGATTCCGGAAGTGCTTGACATTGGGGAATTCAGCGAGAG
CCTGACCTATTGCATCTCCCGCCGTGCACAGGGTGTCACGTTGCAAGACCTGCCTGAAACCGAACTGCCC
GCTGTTCTGCAGCCGGTCGCGGAGGCCATGGATGCGATCGCTGCGGCCGATCTTAGCCAGACGAGCGGGT
TCGGCCCATTCGGACCGCAAGGAATCGGTCAATACACTACATGGCGTGATTTCATATGCGCGATTGCTGA
TCCCCATGTGTATCACTGGCAAACTGTGATGGACGACACCGTCAGTGCGTCCGTCGCGCAGGCTCTCGAT
GAGCTGATGCTTTGGGCCGAGGACTGCCCCGAAGTCCGGCACCTCGTGCACGCGGATTTCGGCTCCAACA
ATGTCCTGACGGACAATGGCCGCATAACAGCGGTCATTGACTGGAGCGAGGCGATGTTCGGGGATTCCCA
ATACGAGGTCGCCAACATCTTCTTCTGGAGGCCGTGGTTGGCTTGTATGGAGCAGCAGACGCGCTACTTC
GAGCGGAGGCATCCGGAGCTTGCAGGATCGCCGCGGCTCCGGGCGTATATGCTCCGCATTGGTCTTGACC
AACTCTATCAGAGCTTGGTTGACGGCAATTTCGATGATGCAGCTTGGGCGCAGGGTCGATGCGACGCAAT
CGTCCGATCCGGAGCCGGGACTGTCGGGCGTACACAAATCGCCCGCAGAAGCGCGGCCGTCTGGACCGAT
GGCTGTGTAGAAGTACTCGCCGATAGTGGAAACCGACGCCCCAGCACTCGTCCGAGGGCAAAGGAATAGA
GTAGATGCCGACCGAACAAGAGCTGATTTCGAGAACGCCTCAGCCAGCAACTCGCGCGAGCCTAGCAAGG
CAAATGCGAGAGAACGGCCTTACGCTTGGTGGCACAGTTCTCGTCCACAGTTCGCTAAGCTCGCTCGGCT
GGGTCGCGGGAGGGCCGGTCGCAGTGATTCAGGCCCTTCTGGATTGTGTTGGTCCCCAGGGCACGATTGT
CATGCCCACGCACTCGGGTGATCTGACTGATCCCGCAGATTGGAGATCGCCGCCCGTGCCTGCCGATTGG
GTGCAGATCCGTCGACCTGCAGCCAAGCTTATCGATAAAATAAAAGATTTTATTTAGTCTCCAGAAAAAG
GGGGGAATGAAAGACCCCACCTGTAGGTTTGGCAAGCTAGCTTAAGTAACGCCATTTTGCAAGGCATGGA
AAATACATAACTGAGAATAGAGAAGTTCAGATCAAGGTTAGGAACAGAGAGACAGCAGAATATGGGCCAA
ACAGGATATCTGTGGTAAGCAGTTCCTGCCCCGGCTCAGGGCCAAGAACAGATGGTCCCCAGATGCGGTC
CCGCCCTCAGCAGTTTCTAGAGAACCATCAGATGTTTCCAGGGTGCCCCAAGGACCTGAAATGACCCTGT
GCCTTATTTGAACTAACCAATCAGTTCGCTTCTCGCTTCTGTTCGCGCGCTTCTGCTCCCCGAGCTCAAT
AAAAGAGCCCACAACCCCTCACTCGGCGCGCCAGTCCTCCGATAGACTGCGTCGCCCGGGTACCCGTGTA
TCCAATAAACCCTCTTGCAGTTGCATCCGACTTGTGGTCTCGCTGTTCCTTGGGAGGGTCTCCTCTGAGT
GATTGACTACCCGTCAGCGGGGGTCTTTCATGGGTAACAGTTTCTTGAAGTTGGAGAACAACATTCTGAG
GGTAGGAGTCGAATATTAAGTAATCCTGACTCAATTAGCCACTGTTTTGAATCCACATACTCCAATACTC
CTGAAATAGTTCATTATGGACAGCGCAGAAAGAGCTGGGGAGAATTGTGAAATTGTTATCCGCTCACAAT
TCCACACAACATACGAGCCGGAAGCATAAAGTGTAAAGCCTGGGGTGCCTAATGAGTGAGCTAACTCACA
TTAATTGCGTTGCGCTCACTGCCCGCTTTCCAGTCGGGAAACCTGTCGTGCCAGCTGCATTAATGAATCG
GCCAACGCGCGGGGAGAGGCGGTTTGCGTATTGGGCGCTCTTCCGCTTCCTCGCTCACTGACTCGCTGCG
CTCGGTCGTTCGGCTGCGGCGAGCGGTATCAGCTCACTCAAAGGCGGTAATACGGTTATCCACAGAATCA
GGGGATAACGCAGGAAAGAACATGTGAGCAAAAGGCCAGCAAAAGGCCAGGAACCGTAAAAAGGCCGCGT
TGCTGGCGTTTTTCCATAGGCTCCGCCCCCCTGACGAGCATCACAAAAATCGACGCTCAAGTCAGAGGTG
GCGAAACCCGACAGGACTATAAAGATACCAGGCGTTTCCCCCTGGAAGCTCCCTCGTGCGCTCTCCTGTT
CCGACCCTGCCGCTTACCGGATACCTGTCCGCCTTTCTCCCTTCGGGAAGCGTGGCGCTTTCTCATAGCT
CACGCTGTAGGTATCTCAGTTCGGTGTAGGTCGTTCGCTCCAAGCTGGGCTGTGTGCACGAACCCCCCGT
TCAGCCCGACCGCTGCGCCTTATCCGGTAACTATCGTCTTGAGTCCAACCCGGTAAGACACGACTTATCG
CCACTGGCAGCAGCCACTGGTAACAGGATTAGCAGAGCGAGGTATGTAGGCGGTGCTACAGAGTTCTTGA
AGTGGTGGCCTAACTACGGCTACACTAGAAGAACAGTATTTGGTATCTGCGCTCTGCTGAAGCCAGTTAC
CTTCGGAAAAAGAGTTGGTAGCTCTTGATCCGGCAAACAAACCACCGCTGGTAGCGGTGGTTTTTTTGTT
TGCAAGCAGCAGATTACGCGCAGAAAAAAAGGATCTCAAGAAGATCCTTTGATCTTTTCTACGGGGTCTG
ACGCTCAGTGGAACGAAAACTCACGTTAAGGGATTTTGGTCATGAGATTATCAAAAAGGATCTTCACCTA
GATCCTTTTAAATTAAAAATGAAGTTTTAAATCAATCTAAAGTATATATGAGTAAACTTGGTCTGACAGT
TACCAATGCTTAATCAGTGAGGCACCTATCTCAGCGATCTGTCTATTTCGTTCATCCATAGTTGCCTGAC
TCCCCGTCGTGTAGATAACTACGATACGGGAGGGCTTACCATCTGGCCCCAGTGCTGCAATGATACCGCG
AGACCCACGCTCACCGGCTCCAGATTTATCAGCAATAAACCAGCCAGCCGGAAGGGCCGAGCGCAGAAGT
GGTCCTGCAACTTTATCCGCCTCCATCCAGTCTATTAATTGTTGCCGGGAAGCTAGAGTAAGTAGTTCGC
CAGTTAATAGTTTGCGCAACGTTGTTGCCATTGCTACAGGCATCGTGGTGTCACGCTCGTCGTTTGGTAT
GGCTTCATTCAGCTCCGGTTCCCAACGATCAAGGCGAGTTACATGATCCCCCATGTTGTGCAAAAAAGCG
GTTAGCTCCTTCGGTCCTCCGATCGTTGTCAGAAGTAAGTTGGCCGCAGTGTTATCACTCATGGTTATGG
CAGCACTGCATAATTCTCTTACTGTCATGCCATCCGTAAGATGCTTTTCTGTGACTGGTGAGTACTCAAC
CAAGTCATTCTGAGAATAGTGTATGCGGCGACCGAGTTGCTCTTGCCCGGCGTCAATACGGGATAATACC
GCGCCACATAGCAGAACTTTAAAAGTGCTCATCATTGGAAAACGTTCTTCGGGGCGAAAACTCTCAAGGA
TCTTACCGCTGTTGAGATCCAGTTCGATGTAACCCACTCGTGCACCCAACTGATCTTCAGCATCTTTTAC
TTTCACCAGCGTTTCTGGGTGAGCAAAAACAGGAAGGCAAAATGCCGCAAAAAAGGGAATAAGGGCGACA
CGGAAATGTTGAATACTCATACTCTTCCTTTTTCAATATTATTGAAGCATTTATCAGGGTTATTGTCTCA
TGAGCGGATACATATTTGAATGTATTTAGAAAAATAAACAAATAGGGGTTCCGCGCACATTTCCCCGAAA
AGTGCCACCTGACGTCTAAGAAACCATTATTATCATGACATTAACCTATAAAAATAGGCGTATC
Features (pLannotate 1.2.2; 25 found; start..end, strand, type, name):
     16..51      +  CDS            rop (fragment): Rop protein, which maintains plasmids at low copy number; rop
    153..252     +  misc_feature   bom (fragment): basis of mobility region from pBR322
    258..407     -  CDS            lacZα (fragment): LacZα fragment of β-galactosidase; lacZ fragment
    407..608     -  CDS            TcR (fragment): tetracycline efflux protein; tet; confers resistance to tetracycline
    609..707     +  CDS            env (fragment): murine leukemia virus gPr80 envelope polyprotein precursor; env; proteolytically cleaved into gp70SU and p15TM subunits
    749..1265    +  LTR            5' LTR: 5' long terminal repeat from murine embryonic stem cell virus
   1329..1670    +  misc_feature   MESV Ψ: packaging signal of murine embryonic stem cell virus
   1737..2153    +  CDS            gag (truncated): truncated Moloney murine leukemia virus (MMLV) gag gene lacking the start codon
   2175..2200    +  CDS            3xFLAG (fragment): three tandem FLAG® epitope tags
   2286..2316    +  CDS            3xMyc (fragment): 3 tandem Myc epitope tags
   2334..2358    +  protein_bind   attB1: mutant version of attB; recombination site for the Gateway® BP reaction BP Clonase™
   2391..3689    +  CDS            SMYD2: SMYD2_HUMAN - Also known as KMT3C. Experimental evidence at protein level: Swiss-Prot protein existence level 1. Protein-lysine N-methyltransferase that methylates both histones and non-histone proteins, including p53/TP53 and RB1. Specifically trimethylates histone H3 'Lys-4' (H3K4me3) in vivo. The activity requires interaction with HSP90alpha. Shows even higher methyltransferase activity on p53/TP53. Monomethylates 'Lys-370' of p53/TP53, leading to decreased DNA-binding activity and subsequent transcriptional regulation activity of p53/TP53. Monomethylates RB1 at 'Lys-860'. From Homo sapiens
   3707..3731    -  protein_bind   attB2: mutant version of attB; recombination site for the Gateway® BP reaction BP Clonase™
   3748..4114    +  promoter       PGK promoter (fragment): mouse phosphoglycerate kinase 1 promoter
   4113..4136    +  promoter       PGK promoter (fragment): mouse phosphoglycerate kinase 1 promoter
   4154..5179    +  CDS            HygR: aminoglycoside phosphotransferase from E. coli; aph(4)-Ia; confers resistance to hygromycin
   5197..5475    +  CDS            yokD (fragment): YOKD_BACSU - Experimental evidence at protein level: Swiss-Prot protein existence level 1. May contribute to antibiotic resistance. From Bacillus subtilis (strain 168).
   5537..6051    +  LTR            3' LTR: 3' long terminal repeat from murine embryonic stem cell virus
   6213..6229    -  protein_bind   lac operator: The lac repressor binds to the lac operator to inhibit transcription in E. coli. This inhibition can be relieved by adding lactose or isopropyl-β-D-thiogalactopyranoside (IPTG). lac repressor encoded by lacI
   6237..6267    -  promoter       lac promoter: promoter for the E. coli lac operon
   6282..6303    -  protein_bind   CAP binding site: CAP binding activates transcription in the presence of cAMP. E. coli catabolite activator protein
   6316..6408    -  CDS            lacI (fragment): lac repressor; lacI; The lac repressor binds to the lac operator to inhibit transcription in E. coli. This inhibition can be relieved by adding lactose or isopropyl-β-D-thiogalactopyranoside (IPTG).
   6591..7179    -  rep_origin     ori: high-copy-number ColE1/pMB1/pBR322/pUC origin of replication
   7350..8210    -  CDS            AmpR: β-lactamase; bla; confers resistance to ampicillin, carbenicillin, and related antibiotics
   8211..8315    -  promoter       AmpR promoter: bla
