[The description below was written by a language model from this plasmid's Addgene catalogue record and pLannotate feature annotations shown in this document.]
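Description:
pMSCV-SMYD2 F184A is a gammaretroviral expression plasmid built on the pMSCV (murine stem cell virus) backbone for delivering a point-mutant form of human SMYD2 into mammalian cells. It is propagated in E. coli through a high-copy ColE1/pUC-type origin and selected with ampicillin via the β-lactamase gene and its own promoter. The annotation also picks up short remnants of rop, bom, lacZα, TcR, lacI and lac promoter/operator sequences, which are leftovers of the plasmid's cloning history rather than functional parts.

The retroviral cassette is bounded by MESV-derived 5′ and 3′ long terminal repeats. Downstream of the 5′ LTR lie the Ψ packaging signal and a truncated, start-codon-deficient gag segment, which together promote encapsidation of the genomic RNA when the plasmid is introduced into a packaging cell line that supplies the viral proteins in trans. The 5′ LTR also serves as the promoter for the insert. The SMYD2 coding sequence, carrying the F184A substitution, sits between attB1 and attB2 sites, consistent with its insertion by Gateway recombination. The record lists a Flag tag, and the feature table shows partial matches to FLAG and Myc epitope sequences just upstream of attB1, suggesting an N-terminal tag region, although the reading frame cannot be confirmed from the table. After the insert, a mouse PGK promoter drives a hygromycin phosphotransferase gene, allowing selection of stably transduced cells.

SMYD2 is a protein lysine methyltransferase acting on histone and non-histone substrates such as p53 and RB1. The record does not state the functional effect of F184A. The construct is associated with work on SMYD2 in pancreatic cancer, and its stated purpose is retroviral expression of this mutant.
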