Addgene plasmid #85659: pMSCV-SMYD2 F184A
Purpose: retroviral expression of human SMYD2 F184A
Depositing lab: Julien Sage. Depositing organization: Stanford University. Publication: Coordination of stress signals by the lysine methyltransferase SMYD2 promotes pancreatic cancer. Reynoird N, Mazur PK, Stellfeld T, Flores NM, Lofgren SM, Carlson SM, Brambilla E, Hainaut P, Kaznowska EB, Arrowsmith CH, Khatri P, Stresemann C, Gozani O, Sage J. Genes Dev. 2016 Apr 1;30(7):772-85. doi: 10.1101/gad.275529.115. Epub 2016 Mar 17. PubMed 26988419.
Backbone
  Vector backbone: pMSCV
  Vector type: Mammalian Expression, Retroviral
  Selectable markers: Hygromycin
Growth in bacteria
  Bacterial resistance: Ampicillin, 100 μg/mL
  Growth temperature: 37°C
  Growth strain: NEB Stable
  Copy number: Unknown
Gene/Insert
  Gene/Insert name: SMYD2
  Species: H. sapiens (human)
  Mutation: F184A
  Entrez Gene: SMYD2 (a.k.a. HSKM-B, KMT3C, ZMYND14)
  Promoter: LTR
  Tag / fusion protein: Flag
  Cloning method: Gateway Cloning
  Sequencing primers: 5′ MSCV
Terms and licenses: Academic/Nonprofit Terms; Industry Terms: Not Available to Industry
How to cite: pMSCV-SMYD2 F184A was a gift from Julien Sage (Addgene plasmid # 85659 ; http://n2t.net/addgene:85659 ; RRID:Addgene_85659)
